>Addgene plasmid #123091 | pCMV 3xFLAG-LC3A G120 | addgene full sequence | sequence record 243979 | Addgene NGS Result
AAAGGCCGCGTTGCTGGCGTTTTTCCATAGGCTCCGCCCCCCTGACGAGCATCACAAAAATCGACGCTCA
AGTCAGAGGTGGCGAAACCCGACAGGACTATAAAGATACCAGGCGTTTCCCCCTGGAAGCTCCCTCGTGC
GCTCTCCTGTTCCGACCCTGCCGCTTACCGGATACCTGTCCGCCTTTCTCCCTTCGGGAAGCGTGGCGCT
TTCTCATAGCTCACGCTGTAGGTATCTCAGTTCGGTGTAGGTCGTTCGCTCCAAGCTGGGCTGTGTGCAC
GAACCCCCCGTTCAGCCCGACCGCTGCGCCTTATCCGGTAACTATCGTCTTGAGTCCAACCCGGTAAGAC
ACGACTTATCGCCACTGGCAGCAGCCACTGGTAACAGGATTAGCAGAGCGAGGTATGTAGGCGGTGCTAC
AGAGTTCTTGAAGTGGTGGCCTAACTACGGCTACACTAGAAGAACAGTATTTGGTATCTGCGCTCTGCTG
AAGCCAGTTACCTTCGGAAAAAGAGTTGGTAGCTCTTGATCCGGCAAACAAACCACCGCTGGTAGCGGTG
GTTTTTTTGTTTGCAAGCAGCAGATTACGCGCAGAAAAAAAGGATCTCAAGAAGATCCTTTGATCTTTTC
TACGGGGTCTGACGCTCAGTGGAACGAAAACTCACGTTAAGGGATTTTGGTCATGAGATTATCAAAAAGG
ATCTTCACCTAGATCCTTTTAAATTAAAAATGAAGTTTTAAATCAATCTAAAGTATATATGAGTAAACTT
GGTCTGACAGTTACCAATGCTTAATCAGTGAGGCACCTATCTCAGCGATCTGTCTATTTCGTTCATCCAT
AGTTGCCTGACTCCCCGTCGTGTAGATAACTACGATACGGGAGGGCTTACCATCTGGCCCCAGTGCTGCA
ATGATACCGCGAGACCCACGCTCACCGGCTCCAGATTTATCAGCAATAAACCAGCCAGCCGGAAGGGCCG
AGCGCAGAAGTGGTCCTGCAACTTTATCCGCCTCCATCCAGTCTATTAATTGTTGCCGGGAAGCTAGAGT
AAGTAGTTCGCCAGTTAATAGTTTGCGCAACGTTGTTGCCATTGCTACAGGCATCGTGGTGTCACGCTCG
TCGTTTGGTATGGCTTCATTCAGCTCCGGTTCCCAACGATCAAGGCGAGTTACATGATCCCCCATGTTGT
GCAAAAAAGCGGTTAGCTCCTTCGGTCCTCCGATCGTTGTCAGAAGTAAGTTGGCCGCAGTGTTATCACT
CATGGTTATGGCAGCACTGCATAATTCTCTTACTGTCATGCCATCCGTAAGATGCTTTTCTGTGACTGGT
GAGTACTCAACCAAGTCATTCTGAGAATAGTGTATGCGGCGACCGAGTTGCTCTTGCCCGGCGTCAATAC
GGGATAATACCGCGCCACATAGCAGAACTTTAAAAGTGCTCATCATTGGAAAACGTTCTTCGGGGCGAAA
ACTCTCAAGGATCTTACCGCTGTTGAGATCCAGTTCGATGTAACCCACTCGTGCACCCAACTGATCTTCA
GCATCTTTTACTTTCACCAGCGTTTCTGGGTGAGCAAAAACAGGAAGGCAAAATGCCGCAAAAAAGGGAA
TAAGGGCGACACGGAAATGTTGAATACTCATACTCTTCCTTTTTCAATATTATTGAAGCATTTATCAGGG
TTATTGTCTCATGAGCGGATACATATTTGAATGTATTTAGAAAAATAAACAAATAGGGGTTCCGCGCACA
TTTCCCCGAAAAGTGCCACCTG
[124 nt withheld, positions 1773-1896]
C
[91 nt withheld, positions 1898-1988]
A
[49 nt withheld, positions 1990-2038]
CCTTTGACGTTGGAGTCCACGTTCTTT
[37 nt withheld, positions 2066-2102]
ACCCTATCTCGGTCTATTCTTTTGATTTATAAGGGATTTTGCCGATTTCGGCCTATTGGTTAAAAAATGA
GCTGATTTAACAAAAATTTAACGCGAATTTTAACAAAATATTAACGCTTACAATTTCCATTCGCCATTCA
GGCTGCGCAACTGTTGGGAAGGGCGATCGGTGCGGGCCTCTTCGCTATTACGCCAGCTGGCGAAAGGGGG
ATGTGCTGCAAGGCGATTAAGTTGGGTAACGCCAGGGTTTTCCCAGTCACGACGTTGTAAAACGACGGCC
AGTGCCAAGCTGATCTATACATTGAATCAATATTGGCAATTAGCCATATTAGTCATTGGTTATATAGCAT
AAATCAATATTGGCTATTGGCCATTGCATACGTTGTATCTATATCATAATATGTACATTTATATTGGCTC
ATGTCCAATATGACCGCCATGTTGACATTGATTATTGACTAGTTATTAATAGTAATCAATTACGGGGTCA
TTAGTTCATAGCCCATATATGGAGTTCCGCGTTACATAACTTACGGTAAATGGCCCGCCTGGCTGACCGC
CCAACGACCCCCGCCCATTGACGTCAATAATGACGTATGTTCCCATAGTAACGCCAATAGGGACTTTCCA
TTGACGTCAATGGGTGGAGTATTTACGGTAAACTGCCCACTTGGCAGTACATCAAGTGTATCATATGCCA
AGTCCGCCCCCTATTGACGTCAATGACGGTAAATGGCCCGCCTGGCATTATGCCCAGTACATGACCTTAC
GGGACTTTCCTACTTGGCAGTACATCTACGTATTAGTCATCGCTATTACCATGGTGATGCGGTTTTGGCA
GTACACCAATGGGCGTGGATAGCGGTTTGACTCACGGGGATTTCCAAGTCTCCACCCCATTGACGTCAAT
GGGAGTTTGTTTTGGCACCAAAATCAACGGGACTTTCCAAAATGTCGTAATAACCCCGCCCCGTTGACGC
AAATGGGCGGTAGGCGTGTACGGTGGGAGGTCTATATAAGCAGAGCTCGTTTAGTGAACCGTCAGAATTG
ATCTGGTACCATGGACTACAAAGACCATGACGGTGATTATAAAGATCATGACATCGATTACAAGGATGAC
GATGACAAGCTTACAAGTTTGTACAAAAAAGCAGGCTTAATGCCCTCAGACCGGCCTTTCAAGCAGCGGC
GGAGCTTCGCCGACCGCTGTAAGGAGGTACAGCAGATCCGCGACCAGCACCCCAGCAAAATCCCGGTGAT
CATCGAGCGCTACAAGGGTGAGAAGCAGCTGCCCGTCCTGGACAAGACCAAGTTTTTGGTCCCGGACCAT
GTCAACATGAGCGAGTTGGTCAAGATCATCCGGCGCCGCCTGCAGCTGAACCCCACGCAGGCCTTCTTCC
TGCTGGTGAACCAGCACAGCATGGTGAGTGTGTCCACGCCCATCGCGGACATCTACGAGCAGGAGAAAGA
CGAGGACGGCTTCCTCTATATGGTCTACGCCTCCCAGGAAACCTTCGGCTAATACCCAGCTTTCTTGTAC
AAAGTGGTGTGATCTAGAGGATCCCGGGTGGCATCCCTGTGACCCCTCCCCAGTGCCTCTCCTGGCCCTG
GAAGTTGCCACTCCAGTGCCCACCAGCCTTGTCCTAATAAAATTAAGTTGCATCATTTTGTCTGACTAGG
TGTCCTTCTATAATATTATGGGGTGGAGGGGGGTGGTATGGAGCAAGGGGCAAGTTGGGAAGACAACCTG
TAGGGCCTGCGGGGTCTATTGGGAACCAAGCTGGAGTGCAGTGGCACAATCTTGGCTCACTGCAATCTCC
GCCTCCTGGGTTCAAGCGATTCTCCTGCCTCAGCCTCCCGAGTTGTTGGGATTCCAGGCATGCATGACCA
GGCTCAGCTAATTTTTGTTTTTTTGGTAGAGACGGGGTTTCACCATATTGGCCAGGCTGGTCTCCAACTC
CTAATCTCAGGTGATCTACCCACCTTGGCCTCCCAAATTGCTGGGATTACAGGCGTGAACCACTGCTCCC
TTCCCTGTCCTTCTGATTTTAAAATAACTATACCAGCAGGAGGACGTCCAGACACAGCATAGGCTACCTG
GCCATGCCCAACCGGTGGGACATTTGAGTTGCTTGCTTGGCACTGTCCTCTCATGCGTTGGGTCCACTCA
GTAGATGCCTGTTGAATTGGGTACGCGGCCAGCTTGGCTGTGGAATGTGTGTCAGTTAGGGTGTGGAAAG
TCCCCAGGCTCCCCAGCAGGCAGAAGTATGCAAAGCATGCATCTCAATTAGTCAGCAACCAGGTGTGGAA
AGTCCCCAGGCTCCCCAGCAGGCAGAAGTATGCAAAGCATGCATCTCAATTAGTCAGCAACCATAGTCCC
GCCCCTAACTCCGCCCATCCCGCCCCTAACTCCGCCCAGTTCCGCCCATTCTCCGCCCCATGGCTGACTA
ATTTTTTTTATTTATGCAGAGGCCGAGGCCGCCTCGGCCTCTGAGCTATTCCAGAAGTAGTGAGGAGGCT
TTTTTGGAGGCCTAGGCTTTTGCAAAAAGCTCCTCGATCGAGGAACTGAAAAACCAGAAAGTTAATTCCC
TATAGTGAGTCGTATTAAATTCGTAATCATGTCATAGCTGTTTCCTGTGTGAAATTGTTATCCGCTCACA
ATTCCACACAACATACGAGCCGGAAGCATAAAGTGTAAAGCCTGGGGTGCCTAATGAGCGAGCTAACTCA
CATTAATTGCGTTGCGCTCACTGCCCGCTTTCCAGTCGGGAAACCTGTCGTGCCAGCTGCATTAATGAAT
CGGCCAACGCGCGGGGAGAGGCGGTTTGCGTATTGGGCGCTCTTCCGCTTCCTCGCTCACTGACTCGCTG
CGCTCGGTCGTTCGGCTGCGGCGAGCGGTATCAGCTCACTCAAAGGCGGTAATACGGTTATCCACAGAAT
CAGGGGATAACGCAGGAAAGAACATGTGAGCAAAAGGCCAGCAAAAGGCCAGGAACCGTAA
Features (pLannotate 1.2.2; 19 found; start..end, strand, type, name):
     22..610     -  rep_origin     ori: high-copy-number ColE1/pMB1/pBR322/pUC origin of replication
    781..1641    -  CDS            AmpR: β-lactamase; bla; confers resistance to ampicillin, carbenicillin, and related antibiotics
   1642..1746    -  promoter       AmpR promoter: bla
   1773..2201    +  rep_origin     f1 ori (sequence partly withheld): f1 bacteriophage origin of replication; arrow indicates direction of (+) strand synthesis
   2232..2386    -  CDS            lacZα (fragment): LacZα fragment of β-galactosidase; lacZ fragment
   2546..2925    +  enhancer       CMV enhancer: human cytomegalovirus immediate early enhancer
   2927..3126    +  promoter       CMV promoter: human cytomegalovirus (CMV) immediate early promoter
   3166..3231    +  CDS            3xFLAG: three tandem FLAG® epitope tags, followed by an enterokinase cleavage site
   3235..3259    +  protein_bind   attB1: mutant version of attB; recombination site for the Gateway® BP reaction BP Clonase™
   3262..3622    +  CDS            LC3A (fragment): human LC3 protein; MAP1LC3A; Atg8 family member found on autophagosomes
   3626..3650    -  protein_bind   attB2: mutant version of attB; recombination site for the Gateway® BP reaction BP Clonase™
   3668..4290    +  polyA_signal   hGH poly(A) signal: human growth hormone polyadenylation signal
   4319..4648    +  promoter       SV40 promoter: SV40 enhancer and early promoter
   4691..4709    -  promoter       T7 promoter: promoter for bacteriophage T7 RNA polymerase
   4747..4763    -  protein_bind   lac operator: The lac repressor binds to the lac operator to inhibit transcription in E. coli. This inhibition can be relieved by adding lactose or isopropyl-β-D-thiogalactopyranoside (IPTG). lac repressor encoded by lacI
   4771..4801    -  promoter       lac promoter: promoter for the E. coli lac operon
   4816..4837    -  protein_bind   CAP binding site: CAP binding activates transcription in the presence of cAMP. E. coli catabolite activator protein
   4850..4942    -  CDS            lacI (fragment): lac repressor; lacI; The lac repressor binds to the lac operator to inhibit transcription in E. coli. This inhibition can be relieved by adding lactose or isopropyl-β-D-thiogalactopyranoside (IPTG).
   4944..5077    -  rep_origin     RSF ori (fragment): Plasmids containing the RSF 1030 origin of replication can be propagated in E. coli cells that contain additional plasmids with compatible origins.
