[The description below was written by a language model from this plasmid's Addgene catalogue record and pLannotate feature annotations shown in this document.]
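Description:
pCMV 3xFLAG-LC3A G120 is a mammalian expression plasmid of about 5.1 kb built on the pCMV-tripleFLAG-Gateway backbone. It is propagated in E. coli as a high-copy plasmid from a ColE1/pUC-type origin and selected with ampicillin through the β-lactamase gene. An f1 phage origin is also present. The feature table additionally picks up lacZα, lac promoter/operator, lacI and RSF ori fragments and a T7 promoter, which appear to be cloning-vector remnants rather than functional parts of the expression unit. No mammalian selection marker is annotated. An SV40 enhancer/early promoter lies downstream of the expression cassette, but no coding sequence is annotated as being driven by it.

The payload is human MAP1LC3A (LC3A), an Atg8-family protein found on autophagosomes, introduced by Gateway recombination and therefore flanked by attB1 and attB2 sites. Transcription is driven by the human CMV immediate-early enhancer and promoter and terminated by the human growth hormone polyadenylation signal. A backbone-encoded 3xFLAG epitope, which includes an enterokinase cleavage site, lies upstream of attB1 and is recorded as an N-terminal fusion for detection or immunoprecipitation. The insert is truncated: amino acid 121 is deleted and a stop codon follows glycine 120. The protein therefore ends at the C-terminal glycine that ATG4 proteases normally expose by cleaving the LC3 precursor, mimicking the already processed form.

This design suits studies of LC3 lipidation and autophagosome association that bypass the ATG4 priming step. That fits the associated work on redundancy among human ATG4 isoforms in LC3/GABARAP processing.
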