Addgene plasmid #123091: pCMV 3xFLAG-LC3A G120
Purpose: Expresses 3xFLAG-LC3A G120 in mammalian cells.
Depositing lab: Robin Ketteler. Depositing organization: University College London. Publication: Redundancy of human ATG4 protease isoforms in autophagy and LC3/GABARAP processing revealed in cells. Agrotis A, Pengo N, Burden JJ, Ketteler R. Autophagy. 2019 Jan 21. doi: 10.1080/15548627.2019.1569925. PubMed 30661429.
Backbone
  Vector backbone: pCMV-tripleFLAG-Gateway
  Backbone size w/o insert (bp): 4711
  Vector type: Mammalian Expression
Growth in bacteria
  Bacterial resistance: Ampicillin, 100 μg/mL
  Growth temperature: 37°C
  Growth strain: DH5alpha
  Copy number: High Copy
Gene/Insert
  Gene/Insert name: Microtubule-associated proteins 1A/1B light chain 3A
  Species: H. sapiens (human)
  Mutation: Deleted amino acid 121. Stop codon after G120.
  GenBank ID: NM_032514.3
  Entrez Gene: MAP1LC3A (a.k.a. ATG8E, LC3, LC3A, MAP1ALC3, MAP1BLC3)
  Promoter: CMV
  Tag / fusion protein: 3xFLAG (N terminal on backbone)
  Cloning method: Gateway Cloning
  Sequencing primers: 5′ CMVF_pCDNA3; 3′ hGH-PA-R
Terms and licenses: Academic/Nonprofit Terms; Industry Terms: Not Available to Industry
How to cite: pCMV 3xFLAG-LC3A G120 was a gift from Robin Ketteler (Addgene plasmid # 123091 ; http://n2t.net/addgene:123091 ; RRID:Addgene_123091)
